Addgene plasmid #67281: pMalAnPL
Purpose: Expresses MBP-Anacystis nidulans photolyase in E. coli
Depositing lab: Aziz Sancar. Depositing organization: University of North Carolina at Chapel Hill.
Backbone
  Vector backbone: pMalc2
  Backbone manufacturer: NEB
  Backbone size w/o insert (bp): 6700
  Total vector size (bp): 8000
  Vector type: Bacterial Expression
Growth in bacteria
  Bacterial resistance: Ampicillin, 100 μg/mL
  Growth temperature: 37°C
  Growth strain: DH5alpha
  Copy number: High Copy
Gene/Insert
  Gene/Insert name: photolyase Anacystis nidulans
  Species: Anacystis nidulans
  Insert size (bp): 1454
  Mutation: none known
  Tag / fusion protein: maltose binding protein (N terminal on backbone)
  Cloning method: Restriction Enzyme; 5′ cloning site EcoRI (not destroyed); 3′ cloning site HindIII (not destroyed)
  Sequencing primers: 5′ MBP-F; 3′ pTrcHis-R
Terms and licenses: Academic/Nonprofit Terms; Industry Terms: Not Available to Industry
How to cite: pMalAnPL was a gift from Aziz Sancar (Addgene plasmid # 67281 ; http://n2t.net/addgene:67281 ; RRID:Addgene_67281)
