[The description below was written by a language model from this plasmid's Addgene catalogue record and pLannotate feature annotations shown in this document.]
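Description:
pMalAnPL is a bacterial expression plasmid built on the pMal-c2 backbone, designed to produce the cyclobutane pyrimidine dimer photolyase of Anacystis nidulans (Synechococcus sp. PCC 6301; phr/phrA) in E. coli as a fusion to maltose binding protein. The roughly 1.45 kb photolyase coding sequence was inserted between the EcoRI and HindIII sites, both retained, downstream of and in frame with malE, so that MBP sits at the N terminus of the fusion. The MBP version annotated here lacks a signal sequence, so the fusion protein is expected to remain in the cytosol. No mutations in the insert are recorded.

Transcription is driven by the hybrid tac promoter with an adjacent lac operator, and the plasmid carries its own lacI gene under the lacIq promoter, giving tight repression that is relieved by IPTG. A residual lacZα fragment lies downstream of the insert, a remnant of the backbone's cloning-site screening region, followed by the rrnB T1 and T2 terminators, which end transcription of the cassette. The plasmid is maintained through a ColE1/pMB1-type origin and selected with ampicillin via β-lactamase. The catalogue lists it as high copy, although the annotated sequence also includes pBR322-derived rop and bom elements, and rop normally moderates copy number. An M13 origin permits single-stranded DNA production with helper phage.

The sequenced record is about 8.07 kb, consistent with the catalogue size. The MBP moiety allows affinity purification on amylose resin, making the construct suited to preparing recombinant photolyase for biochemical studies of light-dependent repair of UV-induced pyrimidine dimers.
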