Features (pLannotate 1.2.2; 19 found; start..end, strand, type, name):
      1..29      +  promoter       tac promoter: strong E. coli promoter; hybrid between the trp and lac UV5 promoters
     37..53      +  protein_bind   lac operator: The lac repressor binds to the lac operator to inhibit transcription in E. coli. This inhibition can be relieved by adding lactose or isopropyl-β-D-thiogalactopyranoside (IPTG). lac repressor encoded by lacI
    123..1223    +  CDS            MBP: maltose binding protein from E. coli; malE (mutated); This version of the gene does not encode a signal sequence, so MBP will remain in the cytosol.
   1296..2747    +  CDS            phr: PHR_SYNP6 - Also known as phrA. Experimental evidence at protein level: Swiss-Prot protein existence level 1. Involved in repair of UV radiation-induced DNA damage. Catalyzes the light-dependent monomerization (300-600 nm) of cyclobutyl pyrimidine dimers (in cis-syn configuration), which are formed between adjacent bases on the same DNA strand upon exposure to ultraviolet radiation. From Synechococcus sp. (strain ATCC 27144 / PCC 6301 / SAUG 1402/1) (Anacystis nidulans).
   2759..2913    +  CDS            lacZα (fragment): LacZα fragment of β-galactosidase; lacZ fragment
   3006..3121    +  ncRNA          5S rRNA: Accession: RF00001 - 5S ribosomal RNA
   3125..3211    +  terminator     rrnB T1 terminator: Escherichia coli rrnB; transcription terminator T1 from the E. coli rrnB gene
   3303..3330    +  terminator     rrnB T2 terminator: transcription terminator T2 from the E. coli rrnB gene
   3349..3440    +  promoter       AmpR promoter: bla
   3441..4301    +  CDS            AmpR: β-lactamase; bla; confers resistance to ampicillin, carbenicillin, and related antibiotics
   4343..4856    -  rep_origin     M13 ori (sequence partly withheld): M13 bacteriophage origin of replication; arrow indicates direction of (+) strand synthesis
   4967..5555    +  rep_origin     ori: high-copy-number ColE1/pMB1/pBR322/pUC origin of replication
   5741..5881    -  misc_feature   bom: basis of mobility region from pBR322
   5983..6174    -  CDS            rop: Rop protein, which maintains plasmids at low copy number; rop
   6191..6571    +  CDS            YPB1_ECOLX: Protein predicted: Swiss-Prot protein existence level 4. From Escherichia coli.
   6670..6747    +  promoter       lacIq promoter: lacI (mutant); In the lacIq allele, a single base change in the promoter boosts expression of the lacI gene about 10-fold.
   6748..7830    +  CDS            lacI: lac repressor; lacI; The lac repressor binds to the lac operator to inhibit transcription in E. coli. This inhibition can be relieved by adding lactose or isopropyl-β-D-thiogalactopyranoside (IPTG).
   7843..7864    +  protein_bind   CAP binding site: CAP binding activates transcription in the presence of cAMP. E. coli catabolite activator protein
   7883..7900    +  promoter       tet promoter (fragment): E. coli promoter for tetracycline efflux protein gene
>Addgene plasmid #67281 | pMalAnPL | addgene full sequence | sequence record 324478 | Addgene NGS Result
TTGACAATTAATCATCGGCTCGTATAATGTGTGGAATTGTGAGCGGATAACAATTTCACACAGGAAACAG
CCAGTCCGTTTAGGTGTTTTCACGAGCACTTCACCAACAAGGACCATAGATTATGAAAACTGAAGAAGGT
AAACTGGTAATCTGGATTAACGGCGATAAAGGCTATAACGGTCTCGCTGAAGTCGGTAAGAAATTCGAGA
AAGATACCGGAATTAAAGTCACCGTTGAGCATCCGGATAAACTGGAAGAGAAATTCCCACAGGTTGCGGC
AACTGGCGATGGCCCTGACATTATCTTCTGGGCACACGACCGCTTTGGTGGCTACGCTCAATCTGGCCTG
TTGGCTGAAATCACCCCGGACAAAGCGTTCCAGGACAAGCTGTATCCGTTTACCTGGGATGCCGTACGTT
ACAACGGCAAGCTGATTGCTTACCCGATCGCTGTTGAAGCGTTATCGCTGATTTATAACAAAGATCTGCT
GCCGAACCCGCCAAAAACCTGGGAAGAGATCCCGGCGCTGGATAAAGAACTGAAAGCGAAAGGTAAGAGC
GCGCTGATGTTCAACCTGCAAGAACCGTACTTCACCTGGCCGCTGATTGCTGCTGACGGGGGTTATGCGT
TCAAGTATGAAAACGGCAAGTACGACATTAAAGACGTGGGCGTGGATAACGCTGGCGCGAAAGCGGGTCT
GACCTTCCTGGTTGACCTGATTAAAAACAAACACATGAATGCAGACACCGATTACTCCATCGCAGAAGCT
GCCTTTAATAAAGGCGAAACAGCGATGACCATCAACGGCCCGTGGGCATGGTCCAACATCGACACCAGCA
AAGTGAATTATGGTGTAACGGTACTGCCGACCTTCAAGGGTCAACCATCCAAACCGTTCGTTGGCGTGCT
GAGCGCAGGTATTAACGCCGCCAGTCCGAACAAAGAGCTGGCAAAAGAGTTCCTCGAAAACTATCTGCTG
ACTGATGAAGGTCTGGAAGCGGTTAATAAAGACAAACCGCTGGGTGCCGTAGCGCTGAAGTCTTACGAGG
AAGAGTTGGCGAAAGATCCACGTATTGCCGCCACCATGGAAAACGCCCAGAAAGGTGAAATCATGCCGAA
CATCCCGCAGATGTCCGCTTTCTGGTATGCCGTGCGTACTGCGGTGATCAACGCCGCCAGCGGTCGTCAG
ACTGTCGATGAAGCCCTGAAAGACGCGCAGACTAATTCGAGCTCGAACAACAACAACAATAACAATAACA
ACAACCTCGGGATCGAGGGAAGGATTTCAGAATTCATGGCGGCTCCGATTCTGTTTTGGCACCGGCGTGA
CCTGCGCCTCAGCGACAACATTGGTCTGGCGGCGGCGCGGGCACAATCAGCGCAGCTGATCGGTCTGTTT
TGCCTCGACCCTCAGATTCTCCAGAGTGCTGACATGGCGCCAGCACGGGTTGCCTACCTGCAGGGCTGCC
TACAGGAACTCCAGCAGCGTTATCAACAGGCGGGCAGTCGGCTGCTATTGCTCCAAGGGGATCCACAACA
CCTGATCCCGCAACTGGCGCAGCAGCTTCAGGCGGAAGCAGTTTATTGGAACCAAGACATTGAACCCTAC
GGCCGCGATCGCGATGGGCAGGTCGCAGCCGCTCTGAAAACGGCAGGCATTCGGGCTGTTCAACTCTGGG
ATCAACTGCTCCATAGCCCCGATCAAATCCTCAGCGGCAGCGGTAATCCCTACAGCGTCTACGGGCCGTT
TTGGAAAAATTGGCAGGCTCAGCCCAAGCCCACGCCGGTTGCCACACCGACAGAACTGGTCGATCTCTCA
CCAGAGCAACTAACTGCGATCGCACCTCTGCTGTTGTCGGAACTACCGACCCTGAAGCAGCTTGGCTTTG
ACTGGGACGGGGGTTTTCCAGTGGAGCCGGGGGAAACAGCGGCGATCGCCCGTCTTCAAGAATTTTGCGA
TCGCGCGATCGCCGACTACGATCCCCAGCGCAATTTTCCGGCGGAAGCAGGAACCTCGGGCTTGAGTCCC
GCTTTGAAATTCGGGGCGATCGGTATTCGTCAGGCTTGGCAGGCTGCCAGTGCAGCCCATGCCCTCAGCC
GCAGCGACGAAGCCCGCAACAGCATTCGCGTTTGGCAGCAGGAACTCGCTTGGCGGGAGTTCTATCAGCA
TGCGCTCTACCATTTCCCGAGCCTGGCCGATGGTCCCTATCGCTCGCTCTGGCAGCAATTCCCTTGGGAA
AATCGCGAGGCTCTGTTCACGGCTTGGACCCAGGCGCAAACGGGCTATCCGATTGTTGATGCAGCGATGC
GCCAACTGACTGAAACCGGCTGGATGCACAACCGTTGCCGGATGATTGTTGCCAGCTTTTTGACCAAGGA
TTTGATCATCGACTGGCGGCGTGGGGAGCAGTTCTTTATGCAGCACTTGGTCGATGGCGATCTGGCTGCA
AATAACGGCGGTTGGCAGTGGAGCGCTTCCAGTGGCATGGATCCCAAACCGCTGCGGATTTTCAATCCTG
CTAGTCAGGCCAAGAAGTTTGATGCCACGGCGACCTACATCAAACGTTGGCTGCCAGAACTGCGCCATGT
CCATCCCAAGGACTTGATCAGTGGGGAGATCACGCCGATTGAACGCCGAGGCTATCCTGCCCCGATCGTG
AATCACAACCTGCGCCAGAAACAGTTCAAGGCGCTCTACAACCAGCTCAAAGCGGCTATCGCTGAACCTG
AGGCTGAGCCCGATTCATAGAAGCTTGGCACTGGCCGTCGTTTTACAACGTCGTGACTGGGAAAACCCTG
GCGTTACCCAACTTAATCGCCTTGCAGCACATCCCCCTTTCGCCAGCTGGCGTAATAGCGAAGAGGCCCG
CACCGATCGCCCTTCCCAACAGTTGCGCAGCCTGAATGGCGAATGGCAGCTTGGCTGTTTTGGCGGATGA
GATAAGATTTTCAGCCTGATACAGATTAAATCAGAACGCAGAAGCGGTCTGATAAAACAGAATTTGCCTG
GCGGCAGTAGCGCGGTGGTCCCACCTGACCCCATGCCGAACTCAGAAGTGAAACGCCGTAGCGCCGATGG
TAGTGTGGGGTCTCCCCATGCGAGAGTAGGGAACTGCCAGGCATCAAATAAAACGAAAGGCTCAGTCGAA
AGACTGGGCCTTTCGTTTTATCTGTTGTTTGTCGGTGAACGCTCTCCTGAGTAGGACAAATCCGCCGGGA
GCGGATTTGAACGTTGCGAAGCAACGGCCCGGAGGGTGGCGGGCAGGACGCCCGCCATAAACTGCCAGGC
ATCAAATTAAGCAGAAGGCCATCCTGACGGATGGCCTTTTTGCGTTTCTACAAACTCTTTTGTTTATTTT
TCTAAATACATTCAAATATGTATCCGCTCATGAGACAATAACCCTGATAAATGCTTCAATAATATTGAAA
AAGGAAGAGTATGAGTATTCAACATTTCCGTGTCGCCCTTATTCCCTTTTTTGCGGCATTTTGCCTTCCT
GTTTTTGCTCACCCAGAAACGCTGGTGAAAGTAAAAGATGCTGAAGATCAGTTGGGTGCACGAGTGGGTT
ACATCGAACTGGATCTCAACAGCGGTAAGATCCTTGAGAGTTTTCGCCCCGAAGAACGTTTCCCAATGAT
GAGCACTTTTAAAGTTCTGCTATGTGGCGCGGTATTATCCCGTGTTGACGCCGGGCAAGAGCAACTCGGT
CGCCGCATACACTATTCTCAGAATGACTTGGTTGAGTACTCACCAGTCACAGAAAAGCATCTTACGGATG
GCATGACAGTAAGAGAATTATGCAGTGCTGCCATAACCATGAGTGATAACACTGCGGCCAACTTACTTCT
GACAACGATCGGAGGACCGAAGGAGCTAACCGCTTTTTTGCACAACATGGGGGATCATGTAACTCGCCTT
GATCGTTGGGAACCGGAGCTGAATGAAGCCATACCAAACGACGAGCGTGACACCACGATGCCTGTAGCAA
TGGCAACAACGTTGCGCAAACTATTAACTGGCGAACTACTTACTCTAGCTTCCCGGCAACAATTAATAGA
CTGGATGGAGGCGGATAAAGTTGCAGGACCACTTCTGCGCTCGGCCCTTCCGGCTGGCTGGTTTATTGCT
GATAAATCTGGAGCCGGTGAGCGTGGGTCTCGCGGTATCATTGCAGCACTGGGGCCAGATGGTAAGCCCT
CCCGTATCGTAGTTATCTACACGACGGGGAGTCAGGCAACTATGGATGAACGAAATAGACAGATCGCTGA
GATAGGTGCCTCACTGATTAAGCATTGGTAACTGTCAGACCAAGTTTACTCATATATACTTTAGATTGAT
T
[38 nt withheld, positions 4342-4379]
A
[37 nt withheld, positions 4381-4417]
ATTTTGTTAAAATTCGCGTTAAATTTTTGTTAAATCAGCTCATTTTTTAACCAATAGGCCGAAATCGGCA
AAATCCCTTATAAATCAAAAGAATAGCCCGAGATAGGGT
[37 nt withheld, positions 4527-4563]
AAAGAACGTGGACTCCAACGTCAAAGG
[141 nt withheld, positions 4591-4731]
G
[125 nt withheld, positions 4733-4857]
AAAGGATCTAGGTGAAGATCCTTTTTGATAATCTCATGACCAAAATCCCTTAACGTGAGTTTTCGTTCCA
CTGAGCGTCAGACCCCGTAGAAAAGATCAAAGGATCTTCTTGAGATCCTTTTTTTCTGCGCGTAATCTGC
TGCTTGCAAACAAAAAAACCACCGCTACCAGCGGTGGTTTGTTTGCCGGATCAAGAGCTACCAACTCTTT
TTCCGAAGGTAACTGGCTTCAGCAGAGCGCAGATACCAAATACTGTCCTTCTAGTGTAGCCGTAGTTAGG
CCACCACTTCAAGAACTCTGTAGCACCGCCTACATACCTCGCTCTGCTAATCCTGTTACCAGTGGCTGCT
GCCAGTGGCGATAAGTCGTGTCTTACCGGGTTGGACTCAAGACGATAGTTACCGGATAAGGCGCAGCGGT
CGGGCTGAACGGGGGGTTCGTGCACACAGCCCAGCTTGGAGCGAACGACCTACACCGAACTGAGATACCT
ACAGCGTGAGCTATGAGAAAGCGCCACGCTTCCCGAAGGGAGAAAGGCGGACAGGTATCCGGTAAGCGGC
AGGGTCGGAACAGGAGAGCGCACGAGGGAGCTTCCAGGGGGAAACGCCTGGTATCTTTATAGTCCTGTCG
GGTTTCGCCACCTCTGACTTGAGCGTCGATTTTTGTGATGCTCGTCAGGGGGGCGGAGCCTATGGAAAAA
CGCCAGCAACGCGGCCTTTTTACGGTTCCTGGCCTTTTGCTGGCCTTTTGCTCACATGTTCTTTCCTGCG
TTATCCCCTGATTCTGTGGATAACCGTATTACCGCCTTTGAGTGAGCTGATACCGCTCGCCGCAGCCGAA
CGACCGAGCGCAGCGAGTCAGTGAGCGAGGAAGCGGAAGAGCGCCTGATGCGGTATTTTCTCCTTACGCA
TCTGTGCGGTATTTCACACCGCATATGGTGCACTCTCAGTACAATCTGCTCTGATGCCGCATAGTTAAGC
CAGTATACACTCCGCTATCGCTACGTGACTGGGTCATGGCTGCGCCCCGACACCCGCCAACACCCGCTGA
CGCGCCCTGACGGGCTTGTCTGCTCCCGGCATCCGCTTACAGACAAGCTGTGACCGTCTCCGGGAGCTGC
ATGTGTCAGAGGTTTTCACCGTCATCACCGAAACGCGCGAGGCAGCTGCGGTAAAGCTCATCAGCGTGGT
CGTGCAGCGATTCACAGATGTCTGCCTGTTCATCCGCGTCCAGCTCGTTGAGTTTCTCCAGAAGCGTTAA
TGTCTGGCTTCTGATAAAGCGGGCCATGTTAAGGGCGGTTTTTTCCTGTTTGGTCACTGATGCCTCCGTG
TAAGGGGGATTTCTGTTCATGGGGGTAATGATACCGATGAAACGAGAGAGGATGCTCACGATACGGGTTA
CTGATGATGAACATGCCCGGTTACTGGAACGTTGTGAGGGTAAACAACTGGCGGTATGGATGCGGCGGGA
CCAGAGAAAAATCACTCAGGGTCAATGCCAGCGCTTCGTTAATACAGATGTAGGTGTTCCACAGGGTAGC
CAGCAGCATCCTGCGATGCAGATCCGGAACATAATGGTGCAGGGCGCTGACTTCCGCGTTTCCAGACTTT
ACGAAACACGGAAACCGAAGACCATTCATGTTGTTGCTCAGGTCGCAGACGTTTTGCAGCAGCAGTCGCT
TCACGTTCGCTCGCGTATCGGTGATTCATTCTGCTAACCAGTAAGGCAACCCCGCCAGCCTAGCCGGGTC
CTCAACGACAGGAGCACGATCATGCGCACCCGTGGCCAGGACCCAACGCTGCCCGAAATTCCGACACCAT
CGAATGGTGCAAAACCTTTCGCGGTATGGCATGATAGCGCCCGGAAGAGAGTCAATTCAGGGTGGTGAAT
GTGAAACCAGTAACGTTATACGATGTCGCAGAGTATGCCGGTGTCTCTTATCAGACCGTTTCCCGCGTGG
TGAACCAGGCCAGCCACGTTTCTGCGAAAACGCGGGAAAAAGTGGAAGCGGCGATGGCGGAGCTGAATTA
CATTCCCAACCGCGTGGCACAACAACTGGCGGGCAAACAGTCGTTGCTGATTGGCGTTGCCACCTCCAGT
CTGGCCCTGCACGCGCCGTCGCAAATTGTCGCGGCGATTAAATCTCGCGCCGATCAACTGGGTGCCAGCG
TGGTGGTGTCGATGGTAGAACGAAGCGGCGTCGAAGCCTGTAAAGCGGCGGTGCACAATCTTCTCGCGCA
ACGCGTCAGTGGGCTGATCATTAACTATCCGCTGGATGACCAGGATGCCATTGCTGTGGAAGCTGCCTGC
ACTAATGTTCCGGCGTTATTTCTTGATGTCTCTGACCAGACACCCATCAACAGTATTATTTTCTCCCATG
AAGACGGTACGCGACTGGGCGTGGAGCATCTGGTCGCATTGGGTCACCAGCAAATCGCGCTGTTAGCGGG
CCCATTAAGTTCTGTCTCGGCGCGTCTGCGTCTGGCTGGCTGGCATAAATATCTCACTCGCAATCAAATT
CAGCCGATAGCGGAACGGGAAGGCGACTGGAGTGCCATGTCCGGTTTTCAACAAACCATGCAAATGCTGA
ATGAGGGCATCGTTCCCACTGCGATGCTGGTTGCCAACGATCAGATGGCGCTGGGCGCAATGCGCGCCAT
TACCGAGTCCGGGCTGCGCGTTGGTGCGGATATCTCGGTAGTGGGATACGACGATACCGAAGACAGCTCA
TGTTATATCCCGCCGTTAACCACCATCAAACAGGATTTTCGCCTGCTGGGGCAAACCAGCGTGGACCGCT
TGCTGCAACTCTCTCAGGGCCAGGCGGTGAAGGGCAATCAGCTGTTGCCCGTCTCACTGGTGAAAAGAAA
AACCACCCTGGCGCCCAATACGCAAACCGCCTCTCCCCGCGCGTTGGCCGATTCATTAATGCAGCTGGCA
CGACAGGTTTCCCGACTGGAAAGCGGGCAGTGAGCGCAACGCAATTAATGTAAGTTAGCTCACTCATTAG
GCACAATTCTCATGTTTGACAGCTTATCATCGACTGCACGGTGCACCAATGCTTCTGGCGTCAGGCAGCC
ATCGGAAGCTGTGGTATGGCTGTGCAGGTCGTAAATCACTGCATAATTCGTGTCGCTCAAGGCGCACTCC
CGTTCTGGATAATGTTTTTTGCGCCGACATCATAACGGTTCTGGCAAATATTCTGAAATGAGCTG
