>Addgene plasmid #67281 | pMalAnPL | addgene partial sequence | sequence record 119328 | MBP-F 5'-GATGAAGCCCTGAAAGACGCGCAG-3'
AATAACAATAACAACAACCTCGGGATCGAGGGAAGGATTTCAGAATTCATGGCGGCTCCGATTCTGTTTT
GGCACCGGCGTGACCTGCGCCTCAGCGACAACATTGGTCTGGCGGCGGCGCGGGCACAATCAGCGCAGCT
GATCGGTCTGTTTTGCCTCGACCCTCAGATTCTCCAGAGTGCTGACATGGCGCCAGCACGGGTTGCCTAC
CTGCAGGGCTGCCTACAGGAACTCCAGCAGCGTTATCAACAGGCGGGCAGTCGGCTGCTATTGCTCCAAG
GGGATCCACAACACCTGATCCCGCAACTGGCGCAGCAGCTTCAGGCGGAAGCAGTTTATTGGAACCAAGA
CATTGAACCCTACGGCCGCGATCGCGATGGGCAGGTCGCAGCCGCTCTGAAAACGGCAGGCATTCGGGCT
GTTCAACTCTGGGATCAACTGCTCCATAGCCCCGATCAAATCCTCAGCGGCAGCGGTAATCCCTACAGCG
TCTACGGGCCGTTTTGGAAAAATTGGCAGGCTCAGCCCAAGCCCACGCCGGTTGCCACACCGACAGAACT
GGTCGATCTCTCACCAGAGCAACTAACTGCGATCGCACCTCTGCTGTTGTCGGAACTACCGACCCTGAAG
CAGCTTGGCTTTGACTGGGACGGGGGTTTTCCAGTGGAGCCGGGGGAAACAGCGGCGATCGCCCGTCTTC
AAGAATTTTGCGATCGCGCGATCGCCGACTACGATCCCCAGCGCAATTTTCCGGCGGAAGCAGGAACCTC
GGGCTTGAGTCCCGCTTTGAAATTCGGGGCGATCGGTATTCGTCAGGCTTGGCAGGCTGCCAGTGCAGCC
CATGCCCTCAGCCGCAGCGACGAAGCCCGCAACAGCATTCGCGTTTGGCAGCAGGAACTCGCTTGGCGGG
AGTTCTATCAGCATGCGCTCTACCATTTCCCGAGCCTGGCCGATGGTCCCTATCGCTCGCTCTGGCAGCA
ATTCCCTTGGGAAAATCGCGAGGCTCTGTTCACGGCTTGGACC
