>Addgene plasmid #67281 | pMalAnPL | addgene partial sequence | sequence record 119329 | pTrcHis-R 5'-cttctgcgttctgatttaatctg-3'
CCAAACAGCCAAGCTGCCATTCGCCATTCAGGCTGCGCAACTGTTGGGAAGGGCGATCGGTGCGGGCCTC
TTCGCTATTACGCCAGCTGGCGAAAGGGGGATGTGCTGCAAGGCGATTAAGTTGGGTAACGCCAGGGTTT
TCCCAGTCACGACGTTGTAAAACGACGGCCAGTGCCAAGCTTCTATGAATCGGGCTCAGCCTCAGGTTCA
GCGATAGCCGCTTTGAGCTGGTTGTAGAGCGCCTTGAACTGTTTCTGGCGCAGGTTGTGATTCACGATCG
GGGCAGGATAGCCTCGGCGTTCAATCGGCGTGATCTCCCCACTGATCAAGTCCTTGGGATGGACATGGCG
CAGTTCTGGCAGCCAACGTTTGATGTAGGTCGCCGTGGCATCAAACTTCTTGGCCTGACTAGCAGGATTG
AAAATCCGCAGCGGTTTGGGATCCATGCCACTGGAAGCGCTCCACTGCCAACCGCCGTTATTTGCAGCCA
GATCGCCATCGACCAAGTGCTGCATAAAGAACTGCTCCCCACGCCGCCAGTCGATGATCAAATCCTTGGT
CAAAAAGCTGGCAACAATCATCCGGCAACGGTTGTGCATCCAGCCGGTTTCAGTCAGTTGGCGCATCGCT
GCATCAACAATCGGATAGCCCGTTTGCGCCTGGGTCCAAGCCGTGAACAGAGCCTCGCGATTTTCCCAAG
GGAATTGCTGCCAGAGCGAGCGATAGGGACCATCGGCCAGGCTCGGGAAATGGTAGAGCGCATGCTGATA
GAACTCCCGCCAAGCGAGTTCCTGCTGCCAAACGCGAATGCTGTTGCGGGCTTCGTCGCTGCGGCTGAGG
GCATGGGCTGCACTGGCAGCCTGCCAAGCCTGACGAATACCGATCGCCCCGAATTTCAAAGCGGGACTCA
AGCCCGAGGTTCCTGCTTCCGCCGGAAA
